>Addgene plasmid #88415 | pDONR223-ZNF597 | depositor partial sequence | sequence record 172019 | insert
ATGGCGTCCATGCCCCCGACGCCCGAGGCCCAGGGACCAATACTGTTTGAGGATCTGGCTGTGTATTTTT
CTCAAGAGGAGTGCGTGACTCTGCACCCTGCCCAGAGGTCCCTCAGCAAAGATGGTACAAAAGAGTCTTT
GGAGGATGCGGCTTTGATGGGAGAGGAAGGCAAGCCTGAGATTAATCAGCAGTTAAGCCTAGAGTCTATG
GAACTTGACGAGCTTGCCTTAGAAAAGTACCCCATTGCTGCACCCCTTGTCCCTTACCCAGAAAAATCCT
CTGAGGATGGAGTTGGAAACCCTGAAGCGAAAATATTAAGTGGAACTCCCACTTACAAGAGAAGGGTCAT
CAGCCTTTTAGTTACCATTGAAAACCACACCCCATTAGTAGAACTCTCTGAATATTTAGGAACCAACACA
CTTTCTGAAATTCTTGATTCTCCCTGGGAAGGAGCCAAAAATGTGTACAAATGTCCTGAGTGTGACCAAA
ACTTCAGCGATCATTCATACCTAGTTTTGCATCAGAAAATTCATTCAGGAGAGAAAAAACATAAATGTGG
TGACTGTGGAAAGATCTTCAATCATAGAGCCAACCTGAGGACACACAGGAGAATCCATACTGGTGAGAAA
CCTTATAAGTGTGCCAAGTGCAGTGCCAGCTTTCGCCAGCACTCTCATCTATCCCGACACATGAATAGCC
ACGTAAAGGAGAAGCCCTATACATGTAGCATATGTGGTAGAGGTTTTATGTGGCTCCCAGGATTGGCACA
GCATCAGAAAAGCCACAGTGCTGAAAACACCTACGAATCTACTAACTGTGATAAACATTTTAATGAGAAA
CCAAATCTTGCTTTGCCTGAGGAAACATTCGTATCAGGCCCCCAGTACCAGCACACTAAGTGCATGAAGA
GCTTCAGGCAGTCCTTATATCCTGCCCTTTCCGAGAAGAGCCACGACGAGGACTCTGAACGCTGCAGCGA
TGATGGGGACAATTTCTTCTCATTCTCAAAATTCAAGCCCTTACAGTGTCCTGACTGTGACATGACCTTT
CCTTGTTTCTCTGAGCTTATTTCCCATCAGAACATTCATACAGAGGAAAGGCCCCATAAGTGCAAAACAT
GCGAGGAAAGTTTTGCTTTGGACTCAGAACTTGCATGCCACCAGAAGAGCCACATGCTAGCGGAACCTTT
TAAATGTACCGTGTGTGGGAAAACTTTCAAGTCGAATTTGCATCTCATTACTCATAAGCGAACTCACATA
AAAAACACCACGTAA
