[The description below was written by a language model from this plasmid's Addgene catalogue record.]
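Description:
pDONR223-ZNF597 is a Gateway donor-backbone clone (functionally an entry clone) carrying the human ZNF597 open reading frame, a zinc finger transcription factor gene also known as HIT-4. It is built on the Invitrogen pDONR223 backbone, recorded as about 3 kb without insert, and is maintained in E. coli as a high-copy plasmid under spectinomycin selection. No feature table accompanies the record, so the origin of replication and the exact recombination sites are not itemised. As a Gateway-cloned insert in a pDONR vector, the ORF would normally be flanked by attL sites generated by the BP reaction, and the listed M13 forward and reverse sequencing primers read into the insert from either side.

The insert is recorded as 1275 bp and carries one deliberate modification: the last nucleotide of the stop codon has been removed so that translation can continue past the end of the ORF. This lets the coding sequence be fused in frame to C-terminal tags or reporters supplied by a destination vector after LR recombination. The record names no promoter, and donor vectors of this type are not meant to express the insert. The plasmid instead serves as a sequence-verified shuttle from which ZNF597 can be moved into expression vectors of choice. It belongs to the Human TFome Collection, a comprehensive library of human transcription factors assembled for cell fate engineering, and the depositor notes that it comes from the ORFeome-derived subset of that collection. Distribution is limited to academic and nonprofit users.
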