Addgene plasmid #88415: pDONR223-ZNF597
Purpose: Donor Vector containing ZNF597 transcription factor, part of the Human TFome Collection
Depositing lab: Marc Vidal. Depositing organization: Dana-Farber Cancer Institute. Publication: A comprehensive library of human transcription factors for cell fate engineering. Ng AHM, Khoshakhlagh P, Rojo Arias JE, Pasquini G, Wang K, Swiersy A, Shipman SL, Appleton E, Kiaee K, Kohman RE, Vernet A, Dysart M, Leeper K, Saylor W, Huang JY, Graveline A, Taipale J, Hill DE, Vidal M, Melero-Martin JM, Busskamp V, Church GM. Nat Biotechnol. 2021 Apr;39(4):510-519. doi: 10.1038/s41587-020-0742-6. Epub 2020 Nov 30. PubMed 33257861.
Backbone
  Vector backbone: pDONR223
  Backbone manufacturer: Invitrogen
  Backbone size w/o insert (bp): 3000
  Vector type: Gateway Donor Vector
Growth in bacteria
  Bacterial resistance: Spectinomycin, 50 μg/mL
  Growth temperature: 37°C
  Growth strain: DH5alpha
  Copy number: High Copy
Gene/Insert
  Gene/Insert name: ZNF597
  Species: H. sapiens (human)
  Insert size (bp): 1275
  Mutation: Last nucleotide of stop codon removed to allow for Gateway C-terminal fusions
  Entrez Gene: ZNF597 (a.k.a. HIT-4)
  Cloning method: Gateway Cloning
  Sequencing primers: 5′ M13F(-21); 3′ M13R
Terms and licenses: Academic/Nonprofit Terms; Industry Terms: Not Available to Industry
Depositor comments: Represents the ORFeome subset of the TFome
How to cite: pDONR223-ZNF597 was a gift from Marc Vidal (Addgene plasmid # 88415 ; http://n2t.net/addgene:88415 ; RRID:Addgene_88415)
